Addgene plasmid #16290: LAMP1-GFP
Depositing lab: Ron Vale. Depositing organization: University of California, San Francisco (UCSF). Publication: Regulation of mitochondria distribution by RhoA and formins. Minin AA, Kulik AV, Gyoeva FK, Li Y, Goshima G, Gelfand VI. J Cell Sci. 2006 Feb 15. 119(Pt 4):659-70. 10.1242/jcs.02762 PubMed 16434478.
Backbone
  Vector backbone: pAc5.1/V5-His B
  Backbone size w/o insert (bp): 5400
  Vector type: Insect Expression
Growth in bacteria
  Bacterial resistance: Ampicillin, 100 μg/mL
  Growth temperature: 37°C
  Growth strain: DH5alpha
  Copy number: Unknown
Gene/Insert
  Gene/Insert name: LAMP1/RE72002
  Species: D. melanogaster (fly)
  Insert size (bp): 954
  Promoter: Ac5
  Tag / fusion protein: EGFP (C terminal on insert)
  Cloning method: Restriction Enzyme; 5′ cloning site Kpn I (not destroyed); 3′ cloning site Not I (not destroyed)
  Sequencing primers: 5′ AC5 (ACACAAAGCCGCTCCATCAG); 3′ EBV-rev
Terms and licenses: Academic/Nonprofit Terms; Industry Terms: Not Available to Industry
Depositor comments: Please note that KpnI is not a unique site, as it flanks LAMP1.
How to cite: LAMP1-GFP was a gift from Ron Vale (Addgene plasmid # 16290 ; http://n2t.net/addgene:16290 ; RRID:Addgene_16290)
