[The description below was written by a language model from this plasmid's Addgene catalogue record and pLannotate feature annotations shown in this document.]
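Description:
LAMP1-GFP is an insect-cell expression plasmid built on the pAc5.1/V5-His B backbone, carrying the Drosophila melanogaster LAMP1 coding sequence (from cDNA clone RE72002, recorded as 954 bp) fused at its C terminus to EGFP. It is propagated in E. coli through a high-copy ColE1/pUC-type origin and selected with ampicillin via the β-lactamase gene and its native promoter. The record lists no marker for selection in insect cells, so the plasmid appears suited to transient transfection or to co-transfection with a separate selection plasmid.

Expression is driven by the Drosophila actin 5C (Ac5) promoter, a strong constitutive promoter commonly used in fly cell lines such as S2 cells. In the 6,991 nt sequenced record, this promoter is followed by an unannotated stretch that corresponds in position to the LAMP1 insert, then by the EGFP open reading frame. The backbone's V5 epitope lies just downstream of EGFP, but the record does not indicate whether it is translated in frame with the fusion or cut off by a stop codon. An SV40 polyadenylation signal terminates the transcript. The short SV40 large T antigen and tetracycline-resistance fragments are backbone remnants rather than functional genes. The insert was cloned between KpnI and NotI sites, and the depositor notes that KpnI is not unique because it flanks LAMP1.

LAMP1 is a lysosome-associated membrane protein, so the fusion most plausibly serves as a fluorescent marker for lysosomes and late endosomal compartments in live or fixed Drosophila cells. The associated publication concerns organelle distribution, specifically the regulation of mitochondria by RhoA and formins.
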