Features (pLannotate 1.2.2; 9 found; start..end, strand, type, name):
     56..2565    +  promoter       Ac5 promoter: Drosophila melanogaster actin 5C promoter
   3542..4261    +  CDS            EGFP: the original enhanced GFP (Yang et al., 1996) mammalian codon-optimized
   4297..4338    +  CDS            V5 tag: epitope tag from simian virus 5
   4438..4572    -  polyA_signal   SV40 poly(A) signal: SV40 polyadenylation signal
   4595..4679    -  CDS            large T antigen (fragment): large T antigen from SV40 (simian virus 40)
   4680..5127    +  CDS            TcR (fragment): tetracycline efflux protein; tet; confers resistance to tetracycline
   5173..5761    -  rep_origin     ori: high-copy-number ColE1/pMB1/pBR322/pUC origin of replication
   5932..6792    -  CDS            AmpR: β-lactamase; bla; confers resistance to ampicillin, carbenicillin, and related antibiotics
   6793..6897    -  promoter       AmpR promoter: bla
>Addgene plasmid #16290 | LAMP1-GFP | addgene full sequence | sequence record 159426 | Addgene NGS Result
CTTCAAGAATTAATTCTATATTCTAAAAACACAAATGATACTTCTAAAAAAAAATCATGAATGGCATCAA
CTCTGAATCAAATCTTTGCAGATGCACCTACTTCTCATTTCCACTGTCACATCATTTTTCCAGATCTCGC
TGCCTGTTATGTGGCCCACAAACCAAGACACGTTTTATGGCCATTAAAGCTGGCTGATCGTCGCCAAACA
CCAAATACATAATGAATATGTACACATTCGAGAAAGAAGCGATCAAAGAAGCGTCTTCGGGCGGAGTAGG
AGAATGCGGAGGAGAAGGAGAACGAGCTGATCTAGTATCTCTCCACAATCCAATGCCAACTGACCAACTG
GCCATATTCGGAGCAATTTGAAGCCAATTTCCATCGCCTGGCGATCGCTCCATTCTTGGCTATATGTTTT
TCACCGTTACCCGGGGCCATTTTCAAAGACTCGTCGGCAAGATAAGATTGTGTCACTCGCTGTCTCTCTT
CATTTGTCGAAGAATGCTGAGGAATTTCGCGATGACGTCGGCGAGTATTTTGAAGAATGAGAATAATTTG
TATTTATACGAAAATCAGTTAGTGGAATTTTCTACAAAAACATGTTATCTATAGATAATTTTGTTGCAAA
ATATGTTGACTATGACAAAGATTGTATGTATATACCTTTAATGTATTCTCATTTTCTTATGTATTTATAA
TGGCAATGATGATACTGATGATATTTTAAGATGATGCCAGACCAAAAGGCTTGAATTTCTGCGTCTTTTG
CCGAACGCAGTGCATGTGCAATTGTTGTTTTTTGGAATATTCAATTTTCGGACTGTCCGCTTTGATTTCA
GTTTCTTGGCTTATTCAAAAAGCAAAGTAAAGCCAAAAAAGCGAGATGGCAATACCAAATGCGGCAAAAC
GGTAGTGGAAGGAAAGGGGTGCGGGGCAGCGGAAGGAAGGGTGGGGCGGGGCGTGGCGGGGTCTGTGGCT
GGGCGCGACGTCACCGACGTTGGAGCCACTCCTTTGACCATGTGTGCGTGTGTGTATTATTCGTGTCTCG
CCACTCGCCGGTTGTTTTTTTCTTTTTATGCTGCGCTCTCTCTAGCGCCATCTCGCTTACGCATGCTCAA
CGCACCGCATGTTGCCGTTTCCTTTTATGCGTCATTTTGGCTCGAAATAGGCAATTATTTAAACAAAGAT
TAGTCAACGAAAACGCTAAAATAAATAAGTCTACAATATGGTTACTTATTGCCATGTGTGTGCAGCCAAC
GATAGCAACAAAAGCAACAACACAGGTGGCTTTCCCTCTTTCACTTTTTGTTTGCAAGCCGCGTGCGAGC
AAGACGGCACGACCGGCAAACGCAATTACGCTGACAAAGAGCAGACGAAGTTTTGGCGAAAAACATCAAG
GCGCCTGATACGAATGCATTTGCAATAACAATTGCGATATTTAATATTGTTTATGAAGCTGTTTGACTTC
AAAACACACAAAAAAAAAAATAAAACAAATTATTTGAAAGAGAATTAGGAATCGGACGCTTATCGTTAGG
GTAACAACAAGAAATGCTTACTGAGTCACAGCCTCTGGAAAACTGCCGCAAGCCAGAGAGAGAGAGAAAA
AGAGGGAGAGCAGCTTAGACCGCATGTGCTTGTGTGTGAGGCGTCTCTCTCTTCGTCTCTGTTGCGCAAA
CGCATAGACTGCACTGAAAAAATCGATTACCTATTTTTTATGAATGAATATTTGCACTATTACTATTCAA
AACTATTAAGATAGCAATCACATTCAATAGCCAAATACTATACCACCTGAGCGATGCAACGAAATGATCA
ATTTGAGCAAAAATGCTGCATATTTAGGACGGCATCATTATAGAAATGCTTCTTGCTGTGTACTTTTCTC
TCGTCTGGCAGCTGTTTCGCCGTTATTGTTAAAACCGGCTTAAGTTAGGTGTGTTTTCTACGACTAGTGA
ATGCCCTACTAGAAGATGTGTGTTGCACAAAATGTCCCTGGAATAACCAATTTGAAGTGCAGATAGCAGT
AAACGTAAGCTAATATGAATATTATTTAACTGTAATGTTTTAATATCGCTGGACATTACTAATAAACCCA
CTATAAACACATGTACATATGTATGTTTTGGCATACAATGAGTAGTTGGGGAAAAAATGTGTAAAAGCAC
CGTGACCATCACAGCATAAAGATAACCAGCTGAAGTATCGAATATGAGTAACCCCCAAATTGAATCACAT
GCCGCAACTGATAGGACCCATGGAAGTACACTCTTCATGGCGATATACAAGACACACACAAGCACGAACA
CCCAGTTGCGGAGGAAATTCTCCGTAAATGAAAACCCAATCGGCGAACAATTCATACCCATATATGGTAA
AAGTTTTGAACGCGACTTGAGAGCGGAGAGCATTGCGGCTGATAAGGTTTTAGCGCTAAGCGGGCTTTAT
AAAACGGGCTGCGGGACCAGTTTTCATATCACTACCGTTTGAGTTCTTGTGCTGTGTGGATACTCCTCCC
GACACAAAGCCGCTCCATCAGCCAGCAGTCGTCTAATCCAGAGACCCCGGATCGGGGTACCATGTTCGCC
AACAAATTGTTGACCTGCTCGGCATTACTAATAATGTTATTTTTACTAAGCAGTACAGTGTTCTCTCAAA
AGCTTATTGGCTTGCCGAGAGTCGGTAAAAATGTTAGTGATTTGTTTCTGGAACAAGCAAACCCACTGAC
CAGCAGCTCCTCAACAATCTCAACGTCTTCGACAACAACTGAGAAACCTATCACAACCAGATCAACTTCT
ACAATAACTCCGAGATCTACCACACCTTCAACGGAATCACCATCGACCACCGCACCAGTGATAAGCACGA
CCATTGCCCCGCAACCATATCCGCAACCATCCATTGGGGCTTGGAATACCTCTTGTATTATGCTTCAAAT
GGCGGCACAACTTAATTTTACCTATGAGGCTAGGGAGGGAAACTTTACCACCGGTCTGGACAACATCCCC
AGCAACGCATCTGTTGAAGATGCAGAATGTAAAAGCCAGACTACTCAGTTTATTCATCTGATTTGGGGAC
CAGAAACATCAAAGCAATCATTAATTATGTATTTTAATAAAAGTAATGACACCACTGTGCTTTCCTTTAT
GCAAATTCATCTGGCTTTGCTGCCTGAGGATTTTCCAGATGCAAAGGAAAATCAAACGGTTCAGCTTATT
ACCAGGAGCGACGGAGCGTTTAAGACACCAGAAAATATGTCGTATCACTGCACTCGTGTTCAGAAGATAA
ATATGACTGAGACACTCGATGCTGAGCAGTTAATTGGTTGGATCAGCGTCAGTCATGTTCAGGTGGAGGC
TTTCCGGAGGGCCAACGACACTGGTTTCTCAGTTGGACACGATTGCGATAGCTCGGAAACTTCGGATGTG
GTTCCCATTGCCGTTGGAATTGCTTTAGCTGCATTAATTTTGGTGGTATTAATATCATATCTGTGTGCTA
GGCGTCGTTCCACCTCCCGCGGTTACATGAGCTTCGGTACCATGGTGAGCAAGGGCGAGGAGCTGTTCAC
CGGGGCGGTGCCCATCCTGGTCGAGCTGGACGGCGACGTAAACGGCCACAAGTTCAGCGTGTCCGGCGAG
GGCGAGGGCGATGCCACCTACGGCAAGCTGACCCTGAAGTTCATCTGCACCACCGGCAAGCTGCCCGTGC
CCTGGCCCACCCTCGTGACCACCCTGACCTACGGCGTGCAGTGCTTCAGCCGCTACCCCGACCACATGAA
GCAGCACGACTTCTTCAAGTCCGCCATGCCCGAAGGCTACGTCCAGGAGCGCACCATCTTCTTCAAGAAC
GACGGCAACTACAAGACCCGCGCCGAGGTGAAGTTCGAGGGCGACACCCTGGTGAACCGCATCGAGCTGA
AGGGCATCGACTTCAAGGAGGACGGCAACATCCTGGGGCACAAGCTGGAGTACAACTACAACAGCCACAA
CGTCTATATCATGGCCGACAAGCAGAAGAACGGCATCAAGGTGAACTTCAAGATCCGCCACAACATCGAG
GACGGCAGCGTGCAGCTCGCCGACCACTACCAGCAGAACACCCCCATCGGCGACGGCCCCGTGCTGCTGC
CCGACAACCACTACCTGAGCACCCAGTCCGCCCTGAGCAAAGACCCCAACGAGAAGCGCGATCACATGGT
CCTGCTGGAGTTCGTGACCGCCGCCGGGATCACTCTCGGCATGGACGAGCTGTACAAGTAAGCGGCCGCT
CGAGTCTAGAGGGCCCGCGGTTCGAAGGTAAGCCTATCCCTAACCCTCTCCTCGGTCTCGATTCTACGCG
TACCGGTCATCATCACCATCACCATTGAGTTTAAACCCGCTGATCAGCCTCGACTGTGCCTTCTAAGGCC
TGAGCTCGCTGATCAGCCTCGATCGAGGATCCAGACATGATAAGATACATTGATGAGTTTGGACAAACCA
CAACTAGAATGCAGTGAAAAAAATGCTTTATTTGTGAAATTTGTGATGCTATTGCTTTATTTGTAACCAT
TATAAGCTGCAATAAACAAGTTAACAACAACAATTGCATTCATTTTATGTTTCAGGTTCAGGGGGAGGTG
TGGGAGGTTTTTTAAAGCAAGTAAAACCTCTACAAATGTGGTATGGCTGATTATGATCAGTCGACCGATG
CCCTTGAGAGCCTTCAACCCAGTCAGCTCCTTCCGGTGGGCGCGGGGCATGACTATCGTCGCCGCACTTA
TGACTGTCTTCTTTATCATGCAACTCGTAGGACAGGTGCCGGCAGCGCTCTGGGTCATTTTCGGCGAGGA
CCGCTTTCGCTGGAGCGCGACGATGATCGGCCTGTCGCTTGCGGTATTCGGAATCTTGCACGCCCTCGCT
CAAGCCTTCGTCACTGGTCCCGCCACCAAACGTTTCGGCGAGAAGCAGGCCATTATCGCCGGCATGGCGG
CCGACGCGCTGGGCTACGTCTTGCTGGCGTTCGCGACGCGAGGCTGGATGGCCTTCCCCATTATGATTCT
TCTCGCTTCCGGCGGCATCGGGATGCCCGCGTTGCAGGCCATGCTGTCCAGGCAGGTAGATGACGACCAT
CAGGGACAGCTTCAAGGCCAGCAAAAGGCCAGGAACCGTAAAAAGGCCGCGTTGCTGGCGTTTTTCCATA
GGCTCCGCCCCCCTGACGAGCATCACAAAAATCGACGCTCAAGTCAGAGGTGGCGAAACCCGACAGGACT
ATAAAGATACCAGGCGTTTCCCCCTGGAAGCTCCCTCGTGCGCTCTCCTGTTCCGACCCTGCCGCTTACC
GGATACCTGTCCGCCTTTCTCCCTTCGGGAAGCGTGGCGCTTTCTCATAGCTCACGCTGTAGGTATCTCA
GTTCGGTGTAGGTCGTTCGCTCCAAGCTGGGCTGTGTGCACGAACCCCCCGTTCAGCCCGACCGCTGCGC
CTTATCCGGTAACTATCGTCTTGAGTCCAACCCGGTAAGACACGACTTATCGCCACTGGCAGCAGCCACT
GGTAACAGGATTAGCAGAGCGAGGTATGTAGGCGGTGCTACAGAGTTCTTGAAGTGGTGGCCTAACTACG
GCTACACTAGAAGGACAGTATTTGGTATCTGCGCTCTGCTGAAGCCAGTTACCTTCGGAAAAAGAGTTGG
TAGCTCTTGATCCGGCAAACAAACCACCGCTGGTAGCGGTGGTTTTTTTGTTTGCAAGCAGCAGATTACG
CGCAGAAAAAAAGGATCTCAAGAAGATCCTTTGATCTTTTCTACGGGGTCTGACGCTCAGTGGAACGAAA
ACTCACGTTAAGGGATTTTGGTCATGAGATTATCAAAAAGGATCTTCACCTAGATCCTTTTAAATTAAAA
ATGAAGTTTTAAATCAATCTAAAGTATATATGAGTAAACTTGGTCTGACAGTTACCAATGCTTAATCAGT
GAGGCACCTATCTCAGCGATCTGTCTATTTCGTTCATCCATAGTTGCCTGACTCCCCGTCGTGTAGATAA
CTACGATACGGGAGGGCTTACCATCTGGCCCCAGTGCTGCAATGATACCGCGAGACCCACGCTCACCGGC
TCCAGATTTATCAGCAATAAACCAGCCAGCCGGAAGGGCCGAGCGCAGAAGTGGTCCTGCAACTTTATCC
GCCTCCATCCAGTCTATTAATTGTTGCCGGGAAGCTAGAGTAAGTAGTTCGCCAGTTAATAGTTTGCGCA
ACGTTGTTGCCATTGCTGCAGGCATCGTGGTGTCACGCTCGTCGTTTGGTATGGCTTCATTCAGCTCCGG
TTCCCAACGATCAAGGCGAGTTACATGATCCCCCATGTTGTGCAAAAAAGCGGTTAGCTCCTTCGGTCCT
CCGATCGTTGTCAGAAGTAAGTTGGCCGCAGTGTTATCACTCATGGTTATGGCAGCACTGCATAATTCTC
TTACTGTCATGCCATCCGTAAGATGCTTTTCTGTGACTGGTGAGTACTCAACCAAGTCATTCTGAGAATA
GTGTATGCGGCGACCGAGTTGCTCTTGCCCGGCGTCAACACGGGATAATACCGCGCCACATAGCAGAACT
TTAAAAGTGCTCATCATTGGAAAACGTTCTTCGGGGCGAAAACTCTCAAGGATCTTACCGCTGTTGAGAT
CCAGTTCGATGTAACCCACTCGTGCACCCAACTGATCTTCAGCATCTTTTACTTTCACCAGCGTTTCTGG
GTGAGCAAAAACAGGAAGGCAAAATGCCGCAAAAAAGGGAATAAGGGCGACACGGAAATGTTGAATACTC
ATACTCTTCCTTTTTCAATATTATTGAAGCATTTATCAGGGTTATTGTCTCATGAGCGGATACATATTTG
AATGTATTTAGAAAAATAAACAAATAGGGGTTCCGCGCACATTTCCCCGAAAAGTGCCACCTGACGTCTA
AGAAACCATTATTATCATGACATTAACCTATAAAAATAGGCGTATCACGAGGCCCTTTCGT
