>Addgene plasmid #16290 | LAMP1-GFP | addgene partial sequence | sequence record 23356 | AC5 5'-ACACAAAGCCGCTCCATCAG-3'
GGGGTACCATGTTCGCCAAAAATTGTTGACCTGCTCGGCATTACTAATAATGTTATTTTTACTAAGCAGT
ACAGTGTTCTCTCAAAAGCTTATTGGCTTGCCGAGAGTCGGTAAAAATGTTAGTGATTTGTTTCTGGAAC
AAGCAAACCCACTGACCAGCAGCTCCTCAACAATCTCAACGTCTTCGACAACAACTGAGAAACCTATCAC
AACCAGATCAACTTCTACAATAACTCCGAGATCTACCACACCTTCAACGGAATCACCATCGACCACCGCA
CCAGTGATAAGCACGACCATTGCCCCGCAACCATATCCGCAACCATCCATTGGGGCTTGGAATACCTCTT
GTATTATGCTTCAAATGGCGGCACAACTTAATTTTACCTATGAGGCTAGGGAGGGAAACTTTACCACCGG
TCTGGACAACATCCCCAGCAACGCATCTGTTGAAGATGCAGAATGTAAAAGCCAGACTACTCAGTTTATT
CATCTGATTTGGGGACCAGAAACATCAAAGCAATCATTAATTATGTATTTTAATAAAAGTAATGACACCA
CTGTGCTTTCCTTTATGCAAATTCATCTGGCTTTGCTGCCTGAGGATTTTCCAGATGCAAAGGAAAATCA
AACGGTTCAGCTTATTACCAGGAGCGACGGAGCGTTTAAGACACCAGAAAATATGTCGTATCACTGCACT
CGTGTTCAGAAGATAAATATGACTGAGACACTCGATGCTGAGCAGTTAATTGGTTGGATCAGCGTCAGTC
ATGTTCAGGTGGAGGC
