>Addgene plasmid #16290 | LAMP1-GFP | addgene partial sequence | sequence record 52385 | EBV-rev 5'-GTGGTTTGTCCAAACTCATC-3'
GGATCCTCGATCGAGGCTGATCAGCGAGCTCAGGCCTTAGAAGGCACAGTCGAGGCTGATCAGCGGGTTT
AAACTCAATGGTGATGGTGATGATGACCGGTACGCGTAGAATCGAGACCGAGGAGAGGGTTAGGGATAGG
CTTACCTTCGAACCGCGGGCCCTCTAGACTCGAGCGGCCGCTTACTTGTACAGCTCGTCCATGCCGAGAG
TGATCCCGGCGGCGGTCACGAACTCCAGCAGGACCATGTGATCGCGCTTCTCGTTGGGGTCTTTGCTCAG
GGCGGACTGGGTGCTCAGGTAGTGGTTGTCGGGCAGCAGCACGGGGCCGTCGCCGATGGGGGTGTTCTGC
TGGTAGTGGTCGGCGAGCTGCACGCTGCCGTCCTCGATGTTGTGGCGGATCTTGAAGTTCACCTTGATGC
CGTTCTTCTGCTTGTCGGCCATGATATAGACGTTGTGGCTGTTGTAGTTGTACTCCAGCTTGTGCCCCAG
GATGTTGCCGTCCTCCTTGAAGTCGATGCCCTTCAGCTCGATGCGGTTCACCAGGGTGTCGCCCTCGAAC
TTCACCTCGGCGCGGGTCTTGTAGTTGCCGTCGTTCTTGAAGAAGATGGTGCGCTCCTGGACGTAGCCTT
CGGGCATGGCGGACTTGAAGAAGTCGTGCTGCTTCATGTGGTCGGGGTAGCGGCTGAAGCACTGCACGCC
GTAGGTCAGGGTGGTCACGAGGGTGGGCCAGGGCACGGGCAGCTTGCCGGTGGTGCAGATGAACTTCAGG
GTCAGCTTGCCGTAGGTGGCATCGCGTCGCCCTCGCCGGACACGCTGAACTTGTGGCCGTTACGTCGCCG
TCCAGCTCGACCAGGATGGGCACCGCCCCGGTGAACAGCTCCTCGCCCTTGCTCACCATGGTACCGAAGC
