>Addgene plasmid #16290 | LAMP1-GFP | addgene partial sequence | sequence record 53423 | EGFP-N 5'-CGTCGCCGTCCAGCTCGACCAG-3'
GCTCCTCGCCCTTGCTCACCATGGTACCGAAGCTCATGTAACCGCGGGAGGTGGAACGACGCCTAGCACA
CAGATATGATATTAATACCACCAAAATTAATGCAGCTAAAGCAATTCCAACGGCAATGGGAACCACATCC
GAAGTTTCCGAGCTATCGCAATCGTGTCCAACTGAGAAACCAGTGTCGTTGGCCCTCCGGAAAGCCTCCA
CCTGAACATGACTGACGCTGATCCAACCAATTAACTGCTCAGCATCGAGTGTCTCAGTCATATTTATCTT
CTGAACACGAGTGCAGTGATACGACATATTTTCTGGTGTCTTAAACGCTCCGTCGCTCCTGGTAATAAGC
TGAACCGTTTGATTTTCCTTTGCATCTGGAAAATCCTCAGGCAGCAAAGCCAGATGAATTTGCATAAAGG
AAAGCACAGTGGTGTCATTACTTTTATTAAAATACATAATTAATGATTGCTTTGATGTTTCTGGTCCCCA
AATCAGATGAATAAACTGAGTAGTCTGGCTTTTACATTCTGCATCTTCAACAGATGCGTTGCTGGGGATG
TTGTCCAGACCGGTGGTAAAGTTTCCCTCCCTAGCCTCATAGGTAAAATTAAGTTGTGCCGCCATTTGAA
GCATAATACAAGAGGTATTCCAAGCCCCAATGGATGGTTGCGGATATGGTTGCGGGGCAATGGTCGTGCT
TATCACTGGTGCGGTGGTCGATGGTGATTCCGTTGAAGGTGTGGTAGATCTCGGAGTTATTGTAGAAGTT
GATCTGGTTGTGATAGGTTTCTCAGTTGTTGTCGAAGACGTTGAGATTGTTGAGGAGCTGCTGGTCAGTG
GGTTTGCTTGTTCCAGAAACAAATCACTAACATTTAC
